Addgene plasmid #60751: pZS1[RbsR-T]
Purpose: Contains PIq driving expression RbsR-T, the Ribose inducible chimera with the TAN DBD.
Depositing lab: Matthew Bennett. Depositing organization: Rice University. Publication: Modular, Multi-Input Transcriptional Logic Gating with Orthogonal LacI/GalR Family Chimeras. Shis DL, Hussain F, Meinhardt S, Swint-Kruse L, Bennett MR. ACS Synth Biol. 2014 Sep 19;3(9):645-51. doi: 10.1021/sb500262f. Epub 2014 Jul 28. PubMed 25035932.
Backbone
  Vector backbone: pZS5
  Backbone manufacturer: Expressys
  Backbone size w/o insert (bp): 4040
  Total vector size (bp): 5039
  Modifications to backbone: Insertion of a PIq driven ORF.
  Vector type: Bacterial Expression, Synthetic Biology
Growth in bacteria
  Bacterial resistance: Ampicillin, 100 μg/mL
  Growth temperature: 37°C
  Growth strain: DH10B
  Copy number: Low Copy
Gene/Insert
  Gene/Insert name: RbsR-T (alt name: LLhR_Q60A, Y17T, Q18A, R22N)
  Species: E. Coli
  Insert size (bp): 999
  Mutation: Chimeric LacI/GalR repressor with the TAN DBD and the RbsR LBD.
Terms and licenses: Academic/Nonprofit Terms; Industry Terms: Not Available to Industry
How to cite: pZS1[RbsR-T] was a gift from Matthew Bennett (Addgene plasmid # 60751 ; http://n2t.net/addgene:60751 ; RRID:Addgene_60751)
