[The description below was written by a language model from this plasmid's Addgene catalogue record and pLannotate feature annotations shown in this document.]
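Description:
pZS1[RbsR-T] is a low-copy bacterial expression plasmid for synthetic biology work in E. coli, built on a pZS-series backbone (recorded as pZS5) and totalling about 5 kb. It replicates from the pSC101 origin, which depends on the plasmid-encoded Rep101 (RepA) protein and keeps copy number low. Selection is by ampicillin through a β-lactamase gene under its native promoter, followed by a lambda t0 terminator.

The payload is a roughly 1 kb open reading frame encoding RbsR-T, a chimeric LacI/GalR-family repressor that joins the ligand-binding domain of the E. coli ribose repressor RbsR to a LacI-type DNA-binding domain carrying the "TAN" substitutions (Y17T, Q18A, R22N; the alternative name also lists Q60A). The automated annotation labels the whole ORF as rbsR because most of its length matches that protein. Expression is driven constitutively by the lacIq promoter, a mutant lacI promoter with a single base change that raises transcription about tenfold. The resulting repressor should recognise an altered operator specified by the TAN domain and release it in response to ribose, making it orthogonal to repressors with other DNA-binding specificities.

The feature table also detects a short T5 promoter fragment, a λ attP site and an rrnB T1 terminator downstream of the cassette. The record gives no function for these, and they may be backbone remnants. The plasmid supplies a ribose-inducible regulator for assembling modular, multi-input transcriptional logic gates, presumably alongside separate plasmids carrying the matching operator-controlled promoters, which are not part of this construct.
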