Features (pLannotate 1.2.2; 10 found; start..end, strand, type, name):
     10..993     -  CDS            rbsR: RBSR_ECOLI - Experimental evidence at protein level: Swiss-Prot protein existence level 1. Transcriptional repressor for the ribose rbsDACBK operon. RbsR binds to a region of perfect dyad symmetry spanning the rbs operon transcriptional start site. The affinity for the rbs operator is reduced by addition of ribose, consistent with ribose being the inducer of the operon. From Escherichia coli (strain K12).
   1006..1083    -  promoter       lacIq promoter: lacI (mutant); In the lacIq allele, a single base change in the promoter boosts expression of the lacI gene about 10-fold.
   1134..1155    +  promoter       T5 promoter (fragment): bacteriophage T5 promoter for E. coli RNA polymerase, with embedded lac operator
   1358..1589    -  protein_bind   λ attP: attP; integrase from phage λ λ integrase
   1624..1710    +  terminator     rrnB T1 terminator: Escherichia coli rrnB; transcription terminator T1 from the E. coli rrnB gene
   2245..3195    -  CDS            Rep101: RepA protein needed for replication with the pSC101 origin; rep101
   3243..3465    -  rep_origin     pSC101 ori: low-copy replication origin that requires the Rep101 protein
   3957..4051    -  terminator     lambda t0 terminator: transcription terminator from phage lambda
   4081..4941    -  CDS            AmpR: β-lactamase; bla; confers resistance to ampicillin, carbenicillin, and related antibiotics
   4942..5033    -  promoter       AmpR promoter: bla
>Addgene plasmid #60751 | pZS1[RbsR-T] | depositor full sequence | sequence record 97732 | pZS1[RbsR-T] sequence 5039 bps
CTCGAGCTAAGCCGAACCGCGTTCCATCAGAATCGGAGTAAGTTGTAATCGTTGTTGCTGAAGGGTCGGC
TGGGTTATCCGATGGATGAGTACATCAATCGCCAGCTCCCCCAGTTCATCTTTCGGTTGGTGGATAGTGG
TTAATGGTGGCGTCATAAAGCTTGCCAGTTCGATATCGTCATAGCCAATCACCGCGATATCCTGCGGAAC
CTGTAACTCTGCCTGATATAACGCCTGGTAAACGCCAACAGCCATAGCGTCATTTCCGGTAAAGACGGCC
TGAGGACGCAGCGGATGTGATAGCAGTTGGCGCATAGCGTCAAACCCGCCGTTAAATTCAAAATCACCAG
TGACTTCATAGCCATCAGGAATGTTGAGACCCGCACGTTTCATCGCCGCCCGATAACCTTCCAACCGCAG
GCGCGCCGGAGTTTTATCCAGCGGGCCGGTAATACAGGCGATACGGGTATGACCTTTATCGATCAGATAT
TGCGTTGCTAAGTCTCCGCCCAGCAACGAGTTATCCTGAATAAGATCGCTGTCGCCATCGAACGGAGCCC
AGTCCATCATCACAGTAGGCACTGTCGGATAACGTTGCATGATTTCACGCGAAGGTTGATGCGTTTCGGT
GCACAGTAACAGCAAGCCATCAACGCGTTTTTGCATCAGCGTTTCCAGATTGCGATTCATCCGCTGTTCA
TCGCCTTCGGTATTGCAAAGGACGAGACTATAACCGCGTTCGAAGCAGCTGCGTTCAACGCCACGCACCA
GTTCTGAATAGAAAGGATTGGTACTGGCAGTGATCAACATGCCAATGGTATGGCTCGCTTTGCCCGCCAG
TTGTTGTGCCACGCGGTTGGGAATGTAATTGAGCTCCGCCATCGCCGCTTCCACTTTTTCCCGCGTTTTC
GCAGAAACGTGGCTGGCCTGGTTCACCACGTTGGAAACGGTCGCCGTAGAGACACCGGCATACTCTGCGA
CATCGTATAACGTTACTGGTTTCACATTCACCACCCTGAATTGACTCTCTTCCGGGCGCTATCATGCCAT
ACCGCGAAAGGTTTTGCACCATTCGATGGTGTCCCATGGGCGCAACGCAATTAATGTAAGTTAGCGCGAA
TTGTCGAGGGAAATCATAAAAAATTTATTTGCTTTCAGGAAAATTTTTCTGTATAATAGATTCATAAATT
TGAGAGAAGAGTTTAAATATGGCTGGTTCTCGCAGAAAGAAACATATCCATGAAATCCCGCCCCGAATTC
ATATGTCTAGATAGCTGAGTAGCCTAGAGTGCGCGACAGGTTTGATGACAAAAAATTAGCGCAAGAAGAC
AAAAATCACCTTGCGCTAATGCTCTGTTACAGGTCACTAATACCATCTAAGTAGTTGATTCATAGTGACT
GCATATGTTGTGTTTTACAGTATTATGTAGTCTGTTTTTTATGCAAAATCTAATTTAATATATTGATATT
TATATCATTTTACGTTTCTCGTTCAGCTTTTTTATACTAAGTTGGCATTATAAAAAAGCATTGCTTATCA
ATTTGTTGCAACGAACAGGTCACTATCAGTCAAAATAAAATCATTATTTGATTTCAATTTTGTCCCACTC
CCCCTAGAGGCATCAAATAAAACGAAAGGCTCAGTCGAAAGACTGGGCCTTTCGTTTTATCTGTTGTTTG
TCGGTGAACGCTCTCCTGAGTAGGACAAATCCGCCGCCCTAGACCTAGGGTACGGGTTTTGCTGCCCGCA
AACGGGCTGTTCTGGTGTTGCTAGTTTGTTATCAGAATCGCAGATCCGGCTTCAGGTTTGCCGGCTGAAA
GCGCTATTTCTTCCAGAATTGCCATGATTTTTTCCCCACGGGAGGCGTCACTGGCTCCCGTGTTGTCGGC
AGCTTTGATTCGATAAGCAGCATCGCCTGTTTCAGGCTGTCTATGTGTGACTGTTGAGCTGTAACAAGTT
GTCTCAGGTGTTCAATTTCATGTTCTAGTTGCTTTGTTTTACTGGTTTCACCTGTTCTATTAGGTGTTAC
ATGCTGTTCATCTGTTACATTGTCGATCTGTTCATGGTGAACAGCTTTAAATGCACCAAAAACTCGTAAA
AGCTCTGATGTATCTATCTTTTTTACACCGTTTTCATCTGTGCATATGGACAGTTTTCCCTTTGATATCT
AACGGTGAACAGTTGTTCTACTTTTGTTTGTTAGTCTTGATGCTTCACTGATAGATACAAGAGCCATAAG
AACCTCAGATCCTTCCGTATTTAGCCAGTATGTTCTCTAGTGTGGTTCGTTGTTTTTGCGTGAGCCATGA
GAACGAACCATTGAGATCATGCTTACTTTGCATGTCACTCAAAAATTTTGCCTCAAAACTGGTGAGCTGA
ATTTTTGCAGTTAAAGCATCGTGTAGTGTTTTTCTTAGTCCGTTACGTAGGTAGGAATCTGATGTAATGG
TTGTTGGTATTTTGTCACCATTCATTTTTATCTGGTTGTTCTCAAGTTCGGTTACGAGATCCATTTGTCT
ATCTAGTTCAACTTGGAAAATCAACGTATCAGTCGGGCGGCCTCGCTTATCAACCACCAATTTCATATTG
CTGTAAGTGTTTAAATCTTTACTTATTGGTTTCAAAACCCATTGGTTAAGCCTTTTAAACTCATGGTAGT
TATTTTCAAGCATTAACATGAACTTAAATTCATCAAGGCTAATCTCTATATTTGCCTTGTGAGTTTTCTT
TTGTGTTAGTTCTTTTAATAACCACTCATAAATCCTCATAGAGTATTTGTTTTCAAAAGACTTAACATGT
TCCAGATTATATTTTATGAATTTTTTTAACTGGAAAAGATAAGGCAATATCTCTTCACTAAAAACTAATT
CTAATTTTTCGCTTGAGAACTTGGCATAGTTTGTCCACTGGAAAATCTCAAAGCCTTTAACCAAAGGATT
CCTGATTTCCACAGTTCTCGTCATCAGCTCTCTGGTTGCTTTAGCTAATACACCATAAGCATTTTCCCTA
CTGATGTTCATCATCTGAGCGTATTGGTTATAAGTGAACGATACCGTCCGTTCTTTCCTTGTAGGGTTTT
CAATCGTGGGGTTGAGTAGTGCCACACAGCATAAAATTAGCTTGGTTTCATGCTCCGTTAAGTCATAGCG
ACTAATCGCTAGTTCATTTGCTTTGAAAACAACTAATTCAGACATACATCTCAATTGGTCTAGGTGATTT
TAATCACTATACCAATTGAGATGGGCTAGTCAATGATAATTACTAGTCCTTTTCCTTTGAGTTGTGGGTA
TCTGTAAATTCTGCTAGACCTTTGCTGGAAAACTTGTAAATTCTGCTAGACCCTCTGTAAATTCCGCTAG
ACCTTTGTGTGTTTTTTTTGTTTATATTCAAGTGGTTATAATTTATAGAATAAAGAAAGAATAAAAAAAG
ATAAAAAGAATAGATCCCAGCCCTGTGTATAACTCACTACTTTAGTCAGTTCCGCAGTATTACAAAAGGA
TGTCGCAAACGCTGTTTGCTCCTCTACAAAACAGACCTTAAAACCCTAAAGGCTTAAGTAGCACCCTCGC
AAGCTCGGGCAAATCGCTGAATATTCCTTTTGTCTCCGACCATCAGGCACCTGAGTCGCTGTCTTTTTCG
TGACATTCAGTTCGCTGCGCTCACGGCTCTGGCAGTGAATGGGGGTAAATGGCACTACAGGCGCCTTTTA
TGGATTCATGCAAGGAAACTACCCATAATACAAGAAAAGCCCGTCACGGGCTTCTCAGGGCGTTTTATGG
CGGGTCTGCTATGTGGTGCTATCTGACTTTTTGCTGTTCAGCAGTTCCTGCCCTCTGATTTTCCAGTCTG
ACCACTTCGGATTATCCCGTGACAGGTCATTCAGACTGGCTAATGCACCCAGTAAGGCAGCGGTATCATC
AACAGGCTTACCCGTCTTACTGTCCCTAGTGCTTGGATTCTCACCAATAAAAAACGCCCGGCGGCAACCG
AGCGTTCTGAACAAATCCAGATGGAGTTCTGAGGTCATTACTGGATCTATCAACAGGAGTCCAAGCGAGC
TCGTAAACTTGGTCTGACAGTTACCAATGCTTAATCAGTGAGGCACCTATCTCAGCGATCTGTCTATTTC
GTTCATCCATAGTTGCCTGACTCCCCGTCGTGTAGATAACTACGATACGGGAGGGCTTACCATCTGGCCC
CAGTGCTGCAATGATACCGCGAGACCCACGCTCACCGGCTCCAGATTTATCAGCAATAAACCAGCCAGCC
GGAAGGGCCGAGCGCAGAAGTGGTCCTGCAACTTTATCCGCCTCCATCCAGTCTATTAATTGTTGCCGGG
AAGCTAGAGTAAGTAGTTCGCCAGTTAATAGTTTGCGCAACGTTGTTGCCATTGCTACAGGCATCGTGGT
GTCACGCTCGTCGTTTGGTATGGCTTCATTCAGCTCCGGTTCCCAACGATCAAGGCGAGTTACATGATCC
CCCATGTTGTGCAAAAAAGCGGTTAGCTCCTTCGGTCCTCCGATCGTTGTCAGAAGTAAGTTGGCCGCAG
TGTTATCACTCATGGTTATGGCAGCACTGCATAATTCTCTTACTGTCATGCCATCCGTAAGATGCTTTTC
TGTGACTGGTGAGTACTCAACCAAGTCATTCTGAGAATAGTGTATGCGGCGACCGAGTTGCTCTTGCCCG
GCGTCAATACGGGATAATACCGCGCCACATAGCAGAACTTTAAAAGTGCTCATCATTGGAAAACGTTCTT
CGGGGCGAAAACTCTCAAGGATCTTACCGCTGTTGAGATCCAGTTCGATGTAACCCACTCGTGCACCCAA
CTGATCTTCAGCATCTTTTACTTTCACCAGCGTTTCTGGGTGAGCAAAAACAGGAAGGCAAAATGCCGCA
AAAAAGGGAATAAGGGCGACACGGAAATGTTGAATACTCATACTCTTCCTTTTTCAATATTATTGAAGCA
TTTATCAGGGTTATTGTCTCATGAGCGGATACATATTTGAATGTATTTAGAAAAATAAACAAATAGGGG
