>Addgene plasmid #60751 | pZS1[RbsR-T] | addgene partial sequence | sequence record 108241 | AmpSeq-F 5'-ctcatgagcggatacatatttgaa-3'
GCCGAACCGCGTTCCATCAGAATCGGAGTAAGTTGTAATCGTTGTTGCTGAAGGGTCGGCTGGGTTATCC
GATGGATGAGTACATCAATCGCCAGCTCCCCCAGTTCATCTTTCGGTTGGTGGATAGTGGTTAATGGTGG
CGTCATAAAGCTTGCCAGTTCGATATCGTCATAGCCAATCACCGCGATATCCTGCGGAACCTGTAACTCT
GCCTGATATAACGCCTGGTAAACGCCAACAGCCATAGCGTCATTTCCGGTAAAGACGGCCTGAGGACGCA
GCGGATGTGATAGCAGTTGGCGCATAGCGTCAAACCCGCCGTTAAATTCAAAATCACCAGTGACTTCATA
GCCATCAGGAATGTTGAGACCCGCACGTTTCATCGCCGCCCGATAACCTTCCAACCGCAGGCGCGCCGGA
GTTTTATCCAGCGGGCCGGTAATACAGGCGATACGGGTATGACCTTTATCGATCAGATATTGCGTTGCTA
AGTCTCCGCCCAGCAACGAGTTATCCTGAATAAGATCGCTGTCGCCATCGAACGGAGCCCAGTCCATCAT
CACAGTAGGCACTGTCGGATAACGTTGCATGATTTCACGCGAAGGTTGATGCGTTTCGGTGCACAGTAAC
AGCAAGCCATCAACGCGTTTTTGCATCAGCGTTTCCAGATTGCGATTCATCCGCTGTTCATCGCCTTCGG
TATTGC
