>Addgene plasmid #60751 | pZS1[RbsR-T] | addgene partial sequence | sequence record 108242 | rrnB-T1-term-Rev 5'-GAAAGGCCCAGTCTTTCGAC-3'
TAATGATTTTATTTTGACTGATAGTGACCTGTTCGTTGCAACAAATTGATAAGCAATGCTTTTTTATAAT
GCCAACTTAGTATAAAAAAGCTGAACGAGAAACGTAAAATGATATAAATATCAATATATTAAATTAGATT
TTGCATAAAAAACAGACTACATAATACTGTAAAACACAACATATGCAGTCACTATGAATCAACTACTTAG
ATGGTATTAGTGACCTGTAACAGAGCATTAGCGCAAGGTGATTTTTGTCTTCTTGCGCTAATTTTTTGTC
ATCAAACCTGTCGCGCACTCTAGCTCTAGGCTACTCAGCTATCTAGACATATGAATTCGGGGCGGGATTT
CATGGATATGTTTCTTTCTGCGAGAACCAGCCATATTTAAACTCTTCTCTCAAATTTATGAATCTATTAT
ACAGAAAAATTTTCCTGAAAGCAAATAAATTTTTTATGATTTCCCTCGACAATTCGCGCTAACTTACATT
AATTGCGTTGCGCGCTAGCGACACCATCGAATGGTGCAAAACCTTTCGCGGTATGGCATGATAGCG
