>Addgene plasmid #60751 | pZS1[RbsR-T] | addgene partial sequence | sequence record 109711 | LacI-F2 5'-ACGATGTCGCAGAGTATGCC-3'
GTGGAAGCGGCGATGGCGGAGCTCAATTACATTCCCAACCGCGTGGCACAACAACTGGCGGGCAAAGCGT
CGCATACCATTGGCATGTTGATCACTGCCAGTACCAATCCTTTCTATTCAGAACTGGTGCGTGGCGTTGA
ACGCAGCTGCTTCGAACGCGGTTATAGTCTCGTCCTTTGCAATACCGAAGGCGATGAACAGCGGATGAAT
CGCAATCTGGAAACGCTGATGCAAAAACGCGTTGATGGCTTGCTGTTACTGTGCACCGAAACGCATCAAC
CTTCGCGTGAAATCATGCAACGTTATCCGACAGTGCCTACTGTGATGATGGACTGGGCTCCGTTCGATGG
CGACAGCGATCTTATTCAGGATAACTCGTTGCTGGGCGGAGACTTAGCAACGCAATATCTGATCGATAAA
GGTCATACCCGTATCGCCTGTATTACCGGCCCGCTGGATAAAACTCCGGCGCGCCTGCGGTTGGAAGGTT
ATCGGGCGGCGATGAAACGTGCGGGTCTCAACATTCCTGATGGCTATGAAGTCACTGGTGATTTTGAATT
TAACGGCGGGTTTGACGCTATGCGCCAACTGCTATCACATCCGCTGCGTCCTCAGGCCGTCTTTACCGGA
AATGACGCTATGGCTGTTGGCGTTTACCAGGCGTTATATCAGGCAGAGTTACAG
